>Addgene plasmid #228759 | pPBneo-UbC-mCherry | addgene full sequence | sequence record 457325 | Addgene NGS Result
CTAAATTGTAAGCGTTAATATTTTGTTAAAATTCGCGTTAAATTTTTGTTAAATCAGCTCATTTTTTAAC
CAATAGGCCGAAATCGGCAAAATCCCTTATAAATCAAAAGAATAGACCGAGATAGGGT
[37 nt withheld, positions 129-165]
AAAGAACGTGGACTCCAACGTCAAAGG
[49 nt withheld, positions 193-241]
T
[91 nt withheld, positions 243-333]
G
[124 nt withheld, positions 335-458]
CCCATTCGCCATTCAGGCTGCGCAACTGTTGGGAAGGGCGATCGGTGCGGGCCTCTTCGCTATTACGCCA
GCTGGCGAAAGGGGGATGTGCTGCAAGGCGATTAAGTTGGGTAACGCCAGGGTTTTCCCAGTCACGACGT
TGTAAAACGACGGCCAGTGAGCGCGCGTAATACGACTCACTATAGGGCGAATTGGGGCGCGCCATTCTAG
ATTAACCCTAGAAAGATAGTCTGCGTAAAATTGACGCATGCATTCTTGAAATATTGCTCTCTCTTTCTAA
ATAGCGCGAATCCGTCGCTGTGCATTTAGGACATCTCAGTCGCCGCTTGGAGCTCCCGTGAGGCGTGCTT
GTCAATGCGGTAAGTGTCACTGATTTTGAACTATAACGACCGCGTGAGTCAAAATGACGCATGATTATCT
TTTACGTGACTTTTAAGATTTAACTCATACGATAATTATATTGTTATTTCATGTTCTACTTACGTGATAA
CTTATTATATATATATTTTCTTGTTATAGATATCAACTAGAATGCTAGCCTCGAGGGCCTCCGCGCCGGG
TTTTGGCGCCTCCCGCGGGCGCCCCCCTCCTCACGGCGAGCGCTGCCACGTCAGACGAAGGGCGCAGCGA
GCGTCCTGATCCTTCCGCCCGGACGCTCAGGACAGCGGCCCGCTGCTCATAAGACTCGGCCTTAGAACCC
CAGTATCAGCAGAAGGACATTTTAGGACGGGACTTGGGTGACTCTAGGGCACTGGTTTTCTTTCCAGAGA
GCGGAACAGGCGAGGAAAAGTAGTCCCTTCTCGGCGATTCTGCGGAGGGATCTCCGTGGGGCGGTGAACG
CCGATGATTATATAAGGACGCGCCGGGTGTGGCACAGCTAGTTCCGTCGCAGCCGGGATTTGGGTCGCAG
TTCTTGTTTGTGGATCGCTGTGATCGTCACTTGGTGAGTAGCGGGCTGCTGGGCTGGCCGGGGCTTTCGT
GGCCGCCGGGCCGCTCGGTGGGACGGAGGCGTGTGGAGAGACCGCCAAGGGCTGTAGTCTGGGTCCGCGA
GCAAGGTTGCCCTGAACTGGGGGTTGGGGGGAGCGCAGCAAAATGGCGGCTGTTCCCGAGTCTTGAATGG
AAGACGCTTGTGAGGCGGGCTGTGAGGTCGTTGAAACAAGGTGGGGGGCATGGTGGGCGGCAAGAACCCA
AGGTCTTGAGGCCTTCGCTAATGCGGGAAAGCTCTTATTCGGGTGAGATGGGCTGGGGCACCATCTGGGG
ACCCTGACGTGAAGTTTGTCACTGACTGGAGAACTCGGTTTGTCGTCTGTTGCGGGGGCGGCAGTTATGG
CGGTGCCGTTGGGCAGTGCACCCGTACCTTTGGGAGCGCGCGCCCTCGTCGTGTCGTGACGTCACCCGTT
CTGTTGGCTTATAATGCAGGGTGGGGCCACCTGCCGGTAGGTGTGCGGTAGGCTTTTCTCCGTCGCAGGA
CGCAGGGTTCGGGCCTAGGGTAGGCTCTCCTGAATCGACAGGCGCCGGACCTCTGGTGAGGGGAGGGATA
AGTGAGGCGTCAGTTTCTCTGGTCGGTTTTATGTACCTATCTTCTTAAGTAGCTGAAGCTCCGGTTTTGA
ACTATGCGCTCGGGGTTGGCGAGTGTGTTTTGTGAAGTTTTTTAGGCACCTTTTGAAATGTAATCATTTG
GGTCAATATGTAATTTTCAGTGTTAGACTAGTAAATTGTCCGCTAAATTCTGGCCGTTTTTGGCTTTTTT
GTTAGACGGATCCATGAATTCACCATGGTGAGCAAGGGCGAGGAGGATAACATGGCCATCATCAAGGAGT
TCATGCGCTTCAAGGTGCACATGGAGGGCTCCGTGAACGGCCACGAGTTCGAGATCGAGGGCGAGGGCGA
GGGCCGCCCCTACGAGGGCACCCAGACCGCCAAGCTGAAGGTGACCAAGGGTGGCCCCCTGCCCTTCGCC
TGGGACATCCTGTCCCCTCAGTTCATGTACGGCTCCAAGGCCTACGTGAAGCACCCCGCCGACATCCCCG
ACTACTTGAAGCTGTCCTTCCCCGAGGGCTTCAAGTGGGAGCGCGTGATGAACTTCGAGGACGGCGGCGT
GGTGACCGTGACCCAGGACTCCTCCCTGCAGGACGGCGAGTTCATCTACAAGGTGAAGCTGCGCGGCACC
AACTTCCCCTCCGACGGCCCCGTAATGCAGAAGAAGACCATGGGCTGGGAGGCCTCCTCCGAGCGGATGT
ACCCCGAGGACGGCGCCCTGAAGGGCGAGATCAAGCAGAGGCTGAAGCTGAAGGACGGCGGCCACTACGA
CGCTGAGGTCAAGACCACCTACAAGGCCAAGAAGCCCGTGCAGCTGCCCGGCGCCTACAACGTCAACATC
AAGTTGGACATCACCTCCCACAACGAGGACTACACCATCGTGGAACAGTACGAACGCGCCGAGGGCCGCC
ACTCCACCGGCGGCATGGACGAGCTGTACTAGGCGGCCGCTCTAGAGTCGACGGGCCGCGGTAACAATTG
TTAACTAACTTAAGCTAGCAACGGTTTCCCTCTAGCGGGATCAATTCCGCCCCCCCCCCCTAACGTTACT
GGCCGAAGCCGCTTGGAATAAGGCCGGTGTGCGTTTGTCTATATGTTATTTTCCACCATATTGCCGTCTT
TTGGCAATGTGAGGGCCCGGAAACCTGGCCCTGTCTTCTTGACGAGCATTCCTAGGGGTCTTTCCCCTCT
CGCCAAAGGAATGCAAGGTCTGTTGAATGTCGTGAAGGAAGCAGTTCCTCTGGAAGCTTCTTGAAGACAA
ACAACGTCTGTAGCGACCCTTTGCAGGCAGCGGAACCCCCCACCTGGCGACAGGTGCCTCTGCGGCCAAA
AGCCACGTGTATAAGATACACCTGCAAAGGCGGCACAACCCCAGTGCCACGTTGTGAGTTGGATAGTTGT
GGAAAGAGTCAAATGGCTCTCCTCAAGCGTATTCAACAAGGGGCTGAAGGATGCCCAGAAGGTACCCCAT
TGTATGGGATCTGATCTGGGGCCTCGGTGCACATGCTTTACATGTGTTTAGTCGAGGTTAAAAAAACGTC
TAGGCCCCCCGAACCACGGGGACGTGGTTTTCCTTTGAAAAACACGATAATACCATGATTGAACAAGATG
GATTGCATGCAGGTTCGCCGGCCGCTTGGGTGGAGAGGCTATTCGGCTATGACTGGGCACAACAGACAAT
CGGCTGCTCTGATGCCGCCGTGTTCCGGCTGTCAGCGCAGGGGCGCCCGGTTCTTTTTGTCAAGACCGAC
CTGTCCGGTGCCCTGAATGAACTGCAGGACGAGGCAGCGCGGCTATCGTGGCTGGCCACGACGGGCGTTC
CTTGCGCAGCTGTGCTCGACGTTGTCACTGAAGCGGGAAGGGACTGGCTGCTATTGGGCGAAGTGCCGGG
GCAGGATCTCCTGTCATCTCACCTTGCTCCTGCCGAGAAAGTATCCATCATGGCTGATGCAATGCGGCGG
CTGCATACGCTTGATCCGGCTACCTGCCCATTCGACCACCAAGCGAAACATCGCATCGAGCGAGCACGTA
CTCGGATGGAAGCCGGTCTTGTCGATCAGGATGATCTGGACGAAGAGCATCAGGGGCTCGCGCCAGCCGA
ACTGTTCGCCAGGCTCAAGGCGCGCATGCCCGACGGCGAGGATCTCGTCGTGACCCATGGCGATGCCTGC
TTGCCGAATATCATGGTGGAAAATGGCCGCTTTTCTGGATTCATCGACTGTGGCCGGCTGGGTGTGGCGG
ACCGCTATCAGGACATAGCGTTGGCTACCCGTGATATTGCTGAAGAGCTTGGCGGCGAATGGGCTGACCG
CTTCCTCGTGCTTTACGGTATCGCCGCTCCCGATTCGCAGCGCATCGCCTTCTATCGCCTTCTTGACGAG
TTCTTCTGAAAGTCGAGATGCATCGATGATCTAGAGCTCGCTGATCAGCCTCGACTGTGCCTTCTAGTTG
CCAGCCATCTGTTGTTTGCCCCTCCCCCGTGCCTTCCTTGACCCTGGAAGGTGCCACTCCCACTGTCCTT
TCCTAATAAAATGAGGAAATTGCATCGCATTGTCTGAGTAGGTGTCATTCTATTCTGGGGGGTGGGGTGG
GGCAGGACAGCAAGGGGGAGGATTGGGAAGACAATAGCAGGCATGCTGGGGATGCGGTGGGCTCTATGGC
TTCTGAGGCGGAAAGAACCTGCAGCCCAAGCTTGGCGTAATCATGGTCATAGCTGTTTCCTGTGTGAAAT
TGTTATCCGCTCACAATTCCACACAACATACGAGCCGGAAGCATAAAGTGTAAAGCCTGGGGTGCCTAAT
GAGTGAGCTAACTCACATTAATTGCGTTGCGCTCACTGCCCGCTTTCCAGTCGGGAAACCTGTCGTGCCA
GCGGATCTTAAAAGTTTTGTTACTTTATAGAAGAAATTTTGAGTTTTTGTTTTTTTTTAATAAATAAATA
AACATAAATAAATTGTTTGTTGAATTTATTATTAGTATGTAAGTGTAAATATAATAAAACTTAATATCTA
TTCAAATTAATAAATAAACCTCGATATACAGACCGATAAAACACATGCGTCAATTTTACGCATGATTATC
TTTAACGTACGTCACAATATGATTATCTTTCTAGGGTTAATCTAGTATACGCGTTTAATTAATCCAGCTT
TTGTTCCCTTTAGTGAGGGTTAATTGCGCGCTTGGCGTAATCATGGTCATAGCTGTTTCCTGTGTGAAAT
TGTTATCCGCTCACAATTCCACACAACATACGAGCCGGAAGCATAAAGTGTAAAGCCTGGGGTGCCTAAT
GAGTGAGCTAACTCACATTAATTGCGTTGCGCTCACTGCCCGCTTTCCAGTCGGGAAACCTGTCGTGCCA
GCTGCATTAATGAATCGGCCAACGCGCGGGGAGAGGCGGTTTGCGTATTGGGCGCTCTTCCGCTTCCTCG
CTCACTGACTCGCTGCGCTCGGTCGTTCGGCTGCGGCGAGCGGTATCAGCTCACTCAAAGGCGGTAATAC
GGTTATCCACAGAATCAGGGGATAACGCAGGAAAGAACATGTGAGCAAAAGGCCAGCAAAAGGCCAGGAA
CCGTAAAAAGGCCGCGTTGCTGGCGTTTTTCCATAGGCTCCGCCCCCCTGACGAGCATCACAAAAATCGA
CGCTCAAGTCAGAGGTGGCGAAACCCGACAGGACTATAAAGATACCAGGCGTTTCCCCCTGGAAGCTCCC
TCGTGCGCTCTCCTGTTCCGACCCTGCCGCTTACCGGATACCTGTCCGCCTTTCTCCCTTCGGGAAGCGT
GGCGCTTTCTCATAGCTCACGCTGTAGGTATCTCAGTTCGGTGTAGGTCGTTCGCTCCAAGCTGGGCTGT
GTGCACGAACCCCCCGTTCAGCCCGACCGCTGCGCCTTATCCGGTAACTATCGTCTTGAGTCCAACCCGG
TAAGACACGACTTATCGCCACTGGCAGCAGCCACTGGTAACAGGATTAGCAGAGCGAGGTATGTAGGCGG
TGCTACAGAGTTCTTGAAGTGGTGGCCTAACTACGGCTACACTAGAAGAACAGTATTTGGTATCTGCGCT
CTGCTGAAGCCAGTTACCTTCGGAAAAAGAGTTGGTAGCTCTTGATCCGGCAAACAAACCACCGCTGGTA
GCGGTGGTTTTTTTGTTTGCAAGCAGCAGATTACGCGCAGAAAAAAAGGATCTCAAGAAGATCCTTTGAT
CTTTTCTACGGGGTCTGACGCTCAGTGGAACGAAAACTCACGTTAAGGGATTTTGGTCATGAGATTATCA
AAAAGGATCTTCACCTAGATCCTTTTAAATTAAAAATGAAGTTTTAAATCAATCTAAAGTATATATGAGT
AAACTTGGTCTGACAGTTACCAATGCTTAATCAGTGAGGCACCTATCTCAGCGATCTGTCTATTTCGTTC
ATCCATAGTTGCCTGACTCCCCGTCGTGTAGATAACTACGATACGGGAGGGCTTACCATCTGGCCCCAGT
GCTGCAATGATACCGCGAGACCCACGCTCACCGGCTCCAGATTTATCAGCAATAAACCAGCCAGCCGGAA
GGGCCGAGCGCAGAAGTGGTCCTGCAACTTTATCCGCCTCCATCCAGTCTATTAATTGTTGCCGGGAAGC
TAGAGTAAGTAGTTCGCCAGTTAATAGTTTGCGCAACGTTGTTGCCATTGCTACAGGCATCGTGGTGTCA
CGCTCGTCGTTTGGTATGGCTTCATTCAGCTCCGGTTCCCAACGATCAAGGCGAGTTACATGATCCCCCA
TGTTGTGCAAAAAAGCGGTTAGCTCCTTCGGTCCTCCGATCGTTGTCAGAAGTAAGTTGGCCGCAGTGTT
ATCACTCATGGTTATGGCAGCACTGCATAATTCTCTTACTGTCATGCCATCCGTAAGATGCTTTTCTGTG
ACTGGTGAGTACTCAACCAAGTCATTCTGAGAATAGTGTATGCGGCGACCGAGTTGCTCTTGCCCGGCGT
CAATACGGGATAATACCGCGCCACATAGCAGAACTTTAAAAGTGCTCATCATTGGAAAACGTTCTTCGGG
GCGAAAACTCTCAAGGATCTTACCGCTGTTGAGATCCAGTTCGATGTAACCCACTCGTGCACCCAACTGA
TCTTCAGCATCTTTTACTTTCACCAGCGTTTCTGGGTGAGCAAAAACAGGAAGGCAAAATGCCGCAAAAA
AGGGAATAAGGGCGACACGGAAATGTTGAATACTCATACTCTTCCTTTTTCAATATTATTGAAGCATTTA
TCAGGGTTATTGTCTCATGAGCGGATACATATTTGAATGTATTTAGAAAAATAAACAAATAGGGGTTCCG
CGCACATTTCCCCGAAAAGTGCCAC
Features (pLannotate 1.2.2; 21 found; start..end, strand, type, name):
     30..458     -  rep_origin     f1 ori (sequence partly withheld): f1 bacteriophage origin of replication; arrow indicates direction of (+) strand synthesis
    463..618     -  CDS            lacZα (fragment): LacZα fragment of β-galactosidase; lacZ fragment
    626..644     +  promoter       T7 promoter: promoter for bacteriophage T7 RNA polymerase
   1004..2215    +  promoter       UbC promoter: human ubiquitin C promoter
   2233..2937    +  CDS            mCherry: mCherry is a basic (constitutively fluorescent) red fluorescent protein published in 2004, derived from Discosoma sp.. It is reported to be a very rapidly-maturing monomer with low acid sensitivity.
   3029..3590    +  misc_feature   IRES: internal ribosome entry site (IRES) of the encephalomyocarditis virus (EMCV)
   3593..4384    +  CDS            neo: KKA2_KLEPN - Also known as kan, nptII. Experimental evidence at protein level: Swiss-Prot protein existence level 1. Resistance to kanamycin, neomycin, paromomycin, ribostamycin, butirosin and gentamicin B. From Klebsiella pneumoniae.
   4433..4657    +  polyA_signal   bGH poly(A) signal: bovine growth hormone polyadenylation signal
   4661..4677    +  promoter       SV40 promoter (fragment): SV40 enhancer and early promoter
   4728..4744    -  protein_bind   lac operator: The lac repressor binds to the lac operator to inhibit transcription in E. coli. This inhibition can be relieved by adding lactose or isopropyl-β-D-thiogalactopyranoside (IPTG). lac repressor encoded by lacI
   4752..4782    -  promoter       lac promoter: promoter for the E. coli lac operon
   4797..4818    -  protein_bind   CAP binding site: CAP binding activates transcription in the presence of cAMP. E. coli catabolite activator protein
   4831..4870    -  CDS            lacI (fragment): lac repressor; lacI; The lac repressor binds to the lac operator to inhibit transcription in E. coli. This inhibition can be relieved by adding lactose or isopropyl-β-D-thiogalactopyranoside (IPTG).
   5155..5173    -  promoter       T3 promoter: promoter for bacteriophage T3 RNA polymerase
   5218..5234    -  protein_bind   lac operator: The lac repressor binds to the lac operator to inhibit transcription in E. coli. This inhibition can be relieved by adding lactose or isopropyl-β-D-thiogalactopyranoside (IPTG). lac repressor encoded by lacI
   5242..5272    -  promoter       lac promoter: promoter for the E. coli lac operon
   5287..5308    -  protein_bind   CAP binding site: CAP binding activates transcription in the presence of cAMP. E. coli catabolite activator protein
   5321..5413    -  CDS            lacI (fragment): lac repressor; lacI; The lac repressor binds to the lac operator to inhibit transcription in E. coli. This inhibition can be relieved by adding lactose or isopropyl-β-D-thiogalactopyranoside (IPTG).
   5596..6184    -  rep_origin     ori: high-copy-number ColE1/pMB1/pBR322/pUC origin of replication
   6355..7215    -  CDS            AmpR: β-lactamase; bla; confers resistance to ampicillin, carbenicillin, and related antibiotics
   7216..7320    -  promoter       AmpR promoter: bla
