[The description below was written by a language model from this plasmid's Addgene catalogue record and pLannotate feature annotations shown in this document.]
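Description:
pPBneo-UbC-mCherry is a mammalian expression plasmid built on the pPBpuro backbone, with the drug-selection cassette changed to neomycin resistance. The "PB" naming suggests a piggyBac transposon-type vector intended for stable genomic integration, but no transposon terminal repeats appear in the feature table, so the record neither states nor confirms this. In bacteria the plasmid is maintained by a high-copy ColE1/pUC-type origin and selected through a β-lactamase (AmpR) gene driven by its own promoter. An f1 phage origin, T7 and T3 promoters, and duplicated remnants of lac regulatory sequence (lac promoter, operator, CAP site, lacI and lacZα fragments) are carried over from a phagemid-style cloning backbone and have no evident role in the payload.

The payload is a single bicistronic transcription unit. The human ubiquitin C (UbC) promoter, a constitutive promoter active across many cell types, drives the mCherry coding sequence. This is followed by an EMCV IRES and the neo (nptII) gene, and the unit ends at a bovine growth hormone polyadenylation signal. Because the red fluorescent protein and the resistance gene are translated from the same mRNA, G418 selection enriches for cells that also express mCherry.

The catalogue lists the insert species as human, although mCherry derives from a Discosoma sp. protein. The sequenced record is 7,343 nt, somewhat longer than the 7,111 bp total given in the catalogue. The stated purpose is simply to encode mCherry, which fits use as a fluorescent cell label or control. The associated study concerns collective cell migration.
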