Addgene plasmid #228759: pPBneo-UbC-mCherry
Purpose: Encoding mCherry.
Depositing lab: Michiyuki Matsuda. Depositing organization: Kyoto University, Graduate School of Biostudies. Publication: Front-biased activation of Ras-Rab5-Rac1 loop coordinates collective cell migration. Jikko Y, Deguchi E, Matsuda K, Hino N, Tsukiji S, Matsuda M, Terai K. J Cell Sci. 2025 Jul 16:jcs.263779. doi: 10.1242/jcs.263779. PubMed 40667649.
Backbone
  Vector backbone: pPBpuro
  Backbone size w/o insert (bp): 6403
  Total vector size (bp): 7111
  Vector type: Mammalian Expression
  Selectable markers: Neomycin (select with G418)
Growth in bacteria
  Bacterial resistance: Ampicillin, 100 μg/mL
  Growth temperature: 37°C
  Growth strain: NEB Stable
  Copy number: Unknown
Gene/Insert
  Gene/Insert name: mCherry
  Species: H. sapiens (human)
  Insert size (bp): 708
  Promoter: UbC promoter
  Cloning method: Ligation Independent Cloning
  Sequencing primers: 5′ none; 3′ none
Terms and licenses: Academic/Nonprofit Terms; Industry Terms: Not Available to Industry
How to cite: pPBneo-UbC-mCherry was a gift from Michiyuki Matsuda (Addgene plasmid # 228759 ; http://n2t.net/addgene:228759 ; RRID:Addgene_228759)
